>Addgene plasmid #159933 | Wild-type CoV-2 ORF8 | addgene full sequence | sequence record 311565 | Addgene NGS Result
TTCTTGAAGACGAAAGGGCCTCGTGATACGCCTATTTTTATAGGTTAATGTCATGATAATAATGGTTTCT
TAGACGTCAGGTGGCACTTTTCGGGGAAATGTGCGCGGAACCCCTATTTGTTTATTTTTCTAAATACATT
CAAATATGTATCCGCTCATGAGACAATAACCCTGATAAATGCTTCAATAACATTGAAAAAGGAAGAGTAT
GAGTATTCAACATTTCCGTGTCGCCCTTATTCCCTTTTTTGCGGCATTTTGCCTTCCTGTTTTTGCTCAC
CCAGAAACGCTGGTGAAAGTAAAAGATGCTGAAGATCAGTTGGGTGCACGAGTGGGTTACATCGAACTGG
ATCTCAACAGCGGTAAGATCCTTGAGAGTTTTCGCCCCGAAGAACGTTTTCCAATGATGAGCACTTTTAA
AGTTCTGCTATGTGGCGCGGTATTATCCCGTGTTGACGCCGGGCAAGAGCAACTCGGTCGCCGCATACAC
TATTCTCAGAATGACTTGGTTGAGTACTCACCAGTCACAGAAAAGCATCTTACGGATGGCATGACAGTAA
GAGAATTATGCAGTGCTGCCATAACCATGAGTGATAACACTGCGGCCAACTTACTTCTGACAACGATCGG
AGGACCGAAGGAGCTAACCGCTTTTTTGCACAACATGGGGGATCATGTAACTCGCCTTGATCGTTGGGAA
CCGGAGCTGAATGAAGCCATACCAAACGACGAGCGTGACACCACGATGCCTGCAGCAATGGCAACAACGT
TGCGCAAACTATTAACTGGCGAACTACTTACTCTAGCTTCCCGGCAACAATTAATAGACTGGATGGAGGC
GGATAAAGTTGCAGGACCACTTCTGCGCTCGGCCCTTCCGGCTGGCTGGTTTATTGCTGATAAATCTGGA
GCCGGTGAGCGTGGGTCTCGCGGTATCATTGCAGCACTGGGGCCAGATGGTAAGCCCTCCCGTATCGTAG
TTATCTACACGACGGGGAGTCAGGCAACTATGGATGAACGAAATAGACAGATCGCTGAGATAGGTGCCTC
ACTGATTAAGCATTGGTAACTGTCAGACCAAGTTTACTCATATATACTTTAGATTGATTTAAAACTTCAT
TTTTAATTTAAAAGGATCTAGGTGAAGATCCTTTTTGATAATCTCATGACCAAAATCCCTTAACGTGAGT
TTTCGTTCCACTGAGCGTCAGACCCCGTAGAAAAGATCAAAGGATCTTCTTGAGATCCTTTTTTTCTGCG
CGTAATCTGCTGCTTGCAAACAAAAAAACCACCGCTACCAGCGGTGGTTTGTTTGCCGGATCAAGAGCTA
CCAACTCTTTTTCCGAAGGTAACTGGCTTCAGCAGAGCGCAGATACCAAATACTGTCCTTCTAGTGTAGC
CGTAGTTAGGCCACCACTTCAAGAACTCTGTAGCACCGCCTACATACCTCGCTCTGCTAATCCTGTTACC
AGTGGCTGCTGCCAGTGGCGATAAGTCGTGTCTTACCGGGTTGGACTCAAGACGATAGTTACCGGATAAG
GCGCAGCGGTCGGGCTGAACGGGGGGTTCGTGCACACAGCCCAGCTTGGAGCGAACGACCTACACCGAAC
TGAGATACCTACAGCGTGAGCTATGAGAAAGCGCCACGCTTCCCGAAGGGAGAAAGGCGGACAGGTATCC
GGTAAGCGGCAGGGTCGGAACAGGAGAGCGCACGAGGGAGCTTCCAGGGGGAAACGCCTGGTATCTTTAT
AGTCCTGTCGGGTTTCGCCACCTCTGACTTGAGCGTCGATTTTTGTGATGCTCGTCAGGGGGGCGGAGCC
TATGGAAAAACGCCAGCAACGCGGCCTTTTTACGGTTCCTGGCCTTTTGCTGGCCTTTTGCTCACATGTT
CTTTCCTGCGTTATCCCCTGATTCTGTGGATAACCGTATTACCGCCTTTGAGTGAGCTGATACCGCTCGC
CGCAGCCGAACGACCGAGCGCAGCGAGTCAGTGAGCGAGGAAGCGGAAGAGCGCCTGATGCGGTATTTTC
TCCTTACGCATCTGTGCGGTATTTCACACCGCAATGGTGCACTCTCAGTACAATCTGCTCTGATGCCGCA
TAGTTAAGCCAGTATACACTCCGCTATCGCTACGTGACTGGGTCATGGCTGCGCCCCGACACCCGCCAAC
ACCCGCTGACGCGCCCTGACGGGCTTGTCTGCTCCCGGCATCCGCTTACAGACAAGCTGTGACCGTCTCC
GGGAGCTGCATGTGTCAGAGGTTTTCACCGTCATCACCGAAACGCGCGAGGCAGCTGCGGTAAAGCTCAT
CAGCGTGGTCGTGAAGCGATTCACAGATGTCTGCCTGTTCATCCGCGTCCAGCTCGTTGAGTTTCTCCAG
AAGCGTTAATGTCTGGCTTCTGATAAAGCGGGCCATGTTAAGGGCGGTTTTTTCCTGTTTGGTCACTGAT
GCCTCCGTGTAAGGGGGATTTCTGTTCATGGGGGTAATGATACCGATGAAACGAGAGAGGATGCTCACGA
TACGGGTTACTGATGATGAACATGCCCGGTTACTGGAACGTTGTGAGGGTAAACAACTGGCGGTATGGAT
GCGGCGGGACCAGAGAAAAATCACTCAGGGTCAATGCCAGCGCTTCGTTAATACAGATGTAGGTGTTCCA
CAGGGTAGCCAGCAGCATCCTGCGATGCAGATCCGGAACATAATGGTGCAGGGCGCTGACTTCCGCGTTT
CCAGACTTTACGAAACACGGAAACCGAAGACCATTCATGTTGTTGCTCAGGTCGCAGACGTTTTGCAGCA
GCAGTCGCTTCACGTTCGCTCGCGTATCGGTGATTCATTCTGCTAACCAGTAAGGCAACCCCGCCAGCCT
AGCCGGGTCCTCAACGACAGGAGCACGATCATGCGCACCCGTGGCCAGGACCCAACGCTGCCCGAGATGC
GCCGCGTGCGGCTGCTGGAGATGGCGGACGCGATGGATATGTTCTGCCAAGGGTTGGTTTGCGCATTCAC
AGTTCTCCGCAAGAATTGATTGGCTCCAATTCTTGGAGTGGTGAATCCGTTAGCGAGGTGCCGCCGGCTT
CCATTCAGGTCGAGGTGGCCCGGCTCCATGCACCGCGACGCAACGCGGGGAGGCAGACAAGGTATAGGGC
GGCGCCTACAATCCATGCCAACCCGTTCCATGTGCTCGCCGAGGCGGCATAAATCGCCGTGACGATCAGC
GGTCCAATGATCGAAGTTAGGCTGGTAAGAGCCGCGAGCGATCCTTGAAGCTGTCCCTGATGGTCGTCAT
CTACCTGCCTGGACAGCATGGCCTGCAACGCGGGCATCCCGATGCCGCCGGAAGCGAGAAGAATCATAAT
GGGGAAGGCCATCCAGCCTCGCGTCGCGAACGCCAGCAAGACGTAGCCCAGCGCGTCGGCCGCCATGCCG
GCGATAATGGCCTGCTTCTCGCCGAAACGTTTGGTGGCGGGACCAGTGACGAAGGCTTGAGCGAGGGCGT
GCAAGATTCCGAATACCGCAAGCGACAGGCCGATCATCGTCGCGCTCCAGCGAAAGCGGTCCTCGCCGAA
AATGACCCAGAGCGCTGCCGGCACCTGTCCTACGAGTTGCATGATAAAGAAGACAGTCATAAGTGCGGCG
ACGATAGTCATGCCCCGCGCCCACCGGAAGGAGCTGACTGGGTTGAAGGCTCTCAAGGGCATCGGTCGAC
GCTCTCCCTTATGCGACTCCTGCATTAGGAAGCAGCCCAGTAGTAGGTTGAGGCCGTTGAGCACCGCCGC
CGCAAGGAATGGTGCATGCAAGGAGATGGCGCCCAACAGTCCCCCGGCCACGGGGCCTGCCACCATACCC
ACGCCGAAACAAGCGCTCATGAGCCCGAAGTGGCGAGCCCGATCTTCCCCATCGGTGATGTCGGCGATAT
AGGCGCCAGCAACCGCACCTGTGGCGCCGGTGATGCCGGCCACGATGCGTCCGGCGTAGAGGATCGAGAT
CTCGATCCCGCGAAATTAATACGACTCACTATAGGGAGACCACAACGGTTTCCCTCTAGTGCCGGCTCCG
GAGAGCTCTTTAATTAAGCGGCCGCCCTGCAGGACTCGAGTTCTAGAAATAATTTTGTTTAACTTTAAGA
AGGAGATATACATATGAAATCTTCTCACCATCACCATCACCATGAAAACCTGTACTTCCAATCCAATGCA
CAAGAATGCTCTTTGCAGTCTTGTACACAGCATCAACCTTATGTCGTCGATGATCCTTGCCCGATTCACT
TTTACAGTAAATGGTATATCAGGGTAGGGGCCCGAAAAAGCGCACCATTGATTGAATTGTGTGTGGACGA
GGCAGGGAGCAAAAGTCCGATTCAATACATTGACATCGGTAATTATACTGTCAGTTGTCTGCCCTTTACG
ATCAACTGCCAAGAACCCAAACTGGGGAGCTTGGTGGTCCGATGTTCCTTCTATGAAGATTTTCTTGAGT
ATCACGATGTCAGGGTGGTCCTTGACTTTATATAATAACATTGGAAGTGGATAACGGATCCGCGATCGCG
GCGCGCCACCTGGTGGCCGGCCGGTACCACGCGTGCGCGCTGATCCGGCTGCTAACAAAGCCCGAAAGGA
AGCTGAGTTGGCTGCTGCCACCGCTGAGCAATAACTAGCATAACCCCTTGGGGCCTCTAAACGGGTCTTG
AGGGGTTTTTTGCTGAAAGGAGGAACTATATCCGGATATCCACAGGACGGGTGTGGTCGCCATGATCGCG
TAGTCGATAGTGGCTCCAAGTAGCGAAGCGAGCAGGACTGGGCGGCGGCCAAAGCGGTCGGACAGTGCTC
CGAGAACGGGTGCGCATAGAAATTGCATCAACGCATATAGCGCTAGCAGCACGCCATAGTGACTGGCGAT
GCTGTCGGAATGGACGATATCCCGCAAGAGGCCCGGCAGTACCGGCATAACCAAGCCTATGCCTACAGCA
TCCAGGGTGACGGTGCCGAGGATGACGATGAGCGCATTGTTAGATTTCATACACGGTGCCTGACTGCGTT
AGCAATTTAACTGTGATAAACTACCGCATTAAAGCTTATCGATGATAAGCTGTCAAACATGAGAA
Features (pLannotate 1.2.2; 16 found; start..end, strand, type, name):
    104..208     +  promoter       AmpR promoter: bla
    209..1069    +  CDS            AmpR: β-lactamase; bla; confers resistance to ampicillin, carbenicillin, and related antibiotics
   1240..1828    +  rep_origin     ori: high-copy-number ColE1/pMB1/pBR322/pUC origin of replication
   2014..2153    -  misc_feature   bom: basis of mobility region from pBR322
   2255..2446    -  CDS            rop: Rop protein, which maintains plasmids at low copy number; rop
   2463..2843    +  CDS            YPB1_ECOLX: Protein predicted: Swiss-Prot protein existence level 4. From Escherichia coli.
   3085..3985    -  CDS            TcR (fragment): tetracycline efflux protein; tet; confers resistance to tetracycline
   4007..4025    +  promoter       T7 promoter: promoter for bacteriophage T7 RNA polymerase
   4114..4136    +  RBS            RBS: efficient ribosome binding site from bacteriophage T7 gene 10 (Olins and Rangwala, 1989)
   4156..4173    +  CDS            6xHis: 6xHis affinity tag
   4174..4190    +  CDS            TEV site (fragment): tobacco etch virus (TEV) protease recognition and cleavage site
   4201..4512    +  CDS            NS8_SARS2 (fragment): Experimental evidence at protein level: Swiss-Prot protein existence level 1. Plays a role in modulating host immune response (PubMed:31986261). Binds to IL17RA receptor, leading to IL17 pathway activation and an increased secretion of pro-inflammatory factors. Contributes to cytokine storm during COVID-19 infection. From Severe acute respiratory syndrome coronavirus 2 (2019-nCoV) (SARS-CoV-2).
   4598..4647    +  CDS            SET1 (fragment): solubility-enhancement tag derived from T7 phage gene 10B
   4655..4702    +  terminator     T7 terminator: transcription terminator for bacteriophage T7 RNA polymerase
   4728..5020    -  CDS            TcR (fragment): tetracycline efflux protein; tet; confers resistance to tetracycline
   5068..5096    -  promoter       tet promoter: E. coli promoter for tetracycline efflux protein gene
