[The description below was written by a language model from this plasmid's Addgene catalogue record and pLannotate feature annotations shown in this document.]
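Description:
Wild-type CoV-2 ORF8 is a bacterial expression plasmid of about 5.1 kb built on the 2B-T backbone, a ligation-independent-cloning vector for T7-driven protein production in E. coli. It is selected with ampicillin through a bla (β-lactamase) cassette under its own promoter. It replicates from a ColE1/pMB1-family origin, and the accompanying rop gene and bom region from pBR322 fit the catalogue's low-copy designation. Two separated fragments of the tetracycline efflux gene and its promoter flank the expression cassette. These appear to be remnants of a pBR322-type ancestor whose tet gene was interrupted by the cassette, and no tetracycline resistance is listed for the plasmid.

The insert encodes residues 18–121 of SARS-CoV-2 ORF8 with no mutations, so the first 17 residues of the protein are omitted. Transcription comes from a T7 promoter, which requires a host supplying T7 RNA polymerase. Translation starts from the efficient phage T7 gene 10 ribosome binding site. The backbone supplies an N-terminal 6xHis tag followed by a TEV protease recognition site, so the protein can be captured by metal-affinity chromatography and the tag then cleaved off. A T7 terminator closes the unit. The short annotated hit to a T7 gene 10B-derived solubility tag lies downstream of the ORF8 coding region, and the record does not list it as a fusion partner; it is probably residual vector sequence near the terminator.

The stated purpose is protein overexpression in E. coli, and the associated publication reports the structure of ORF8, described there as a rapidly evolving immune evasion protein.
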