Addgene plasmid #159933: Wild-type CoV-2 ORF8
Purpose: Protein overexpression in E.coli
Depositing lab: James Hurley. Depositing organization: University of California, Berkeley. Publication: Structure of SARS-CoV-2 ORF8, a rapidly evolving immune evasion protein. Flower TG, Buffalo CZ, Hooy RM, Allaire M, Ren X, Hurley JH. Proc Natl Acad Sci U S A. 2021 Jan 12;118(2):e2021785118. doi: 10.1073/pnas.2021785118. PubMed 33361333.
Backbone
  Vector backbone: 2B-T
  Vector type: Bacterial Expression
Growth in bacteria
  Bacterial resistance: Ampicillin, 100 μg/mL
  Growth temperature: 37°C
  Growth strain: DH5alpha
  Copy number: Low Copy
Gene/Insert
  Gene/Insert name: CoV-2 ORF8 18-121
  Species: CoV-2
  Mutation: None
  Entrez Gene: ORF8 (a.k.a. GU280_gp09)
  Promoter: T7
  Tag / fusion protein: 6x Histidine, TEV cleavable (N terminal on backbone)
  Cloning method: Ligation Independent Cloning
  Sequencing primers: 5′ Unknown
Terms and licenses: Academic/Nonprofit Terms; Industry Terms: Not Available to Industry
Depositor comments: Please visit https://www.biorxiv.org/content/10.1101/2020.08.27.270637v1.full for bioRxiv preprint.
How to cite: Wild-type CoV-2 ORF8 was a gift from James Hurley (Addgene plasmid # 159933 ; http://n2t.net/addgene:159933 ; RRID:Addgene_159933)
