>Addgene plasmid #159933 | Wild-type CoV-2 ORF8 | depositor partial sequence | sequence record 309492 | His tag-TEVsite-Covid19-Orf8 (18-121)
ATGAAATCTTCTCACCATCACCATCACCATGAAAACCTGTACTTCCAATCCAATGCACAAGAATGCTCTT
TGCAGTCTTGTACACAGCATCAACCTTATGTCGTCGATGATCCTTGCCCGATTCACTTTTACAGTAAATG
GTATATCAGGGTAGGGGCCCGAAAAAGCGCACCATTGATTGAATTGTGTGTGGACGAGGCAGGGAGCAAA
AGTCCGATTCAATACATTGACATCGGTAATTATACTGTCAGTTGTCTGCCCTTTACGATCAACTGCCAAG
AACCCAAACTGGGGAGCTTGGTGGTCCGATGTTCCTTCTATGAAGATTTTCTTGAGTATCACGATGTCAG
GGTGGTCCTTGACTTTATA
